>Addgene plasmid #71971 | Nrp1-AP-His | depositor full sequence | sequence record 135614 | Nrp1-AP-His sequence 9079 bps
GTCGAGGTCTCGACGGTATCGATTGACATTGATTATTGACTAGCTAGTTATTAATAGTAATCAATTACGG
GGTCATTAGTTCATAGCCCATATATGGAGTTCCGCGTTACATAACTTACGGTAAATGGCCCGCCTGGCTG
ACCGCCCAACGACCCCCGCCCATTGACGTCAATAATGACGTATGTTCCCATAGTAACGCCAATAGGGACT
TTCCATTGACGTCAATGGGTGGAGTATTTACGGTAAACTGCCCACTTGGCAGTACATCAAGTGTATCATA
TGCCAAGTCCGCCCCCTATTGACGTCAATGACGGTAAATGGCCCGCCTGGCATTATGCCCAGTACATGAC
CTTACGGGACTTTCCTACTTGGCAGTACATCTACGTATTAGTCATCGCTATTACCATGGTGATGCGGTTT
TGGCAGTACACCAATGGGCGTGGATAGCGGTTTGACTCACGGGGATTTCCAAGTCTCCACCCCATTGACG
TCAATGGGAGTTTGTTTTGGCACCAAAATCAACGGGACTTTCCAAAATGTCGTAATAACCCCGCCCCGTT
GACGCAAATGGGCGGTAGGCGTGTACGGTGGGAGGTCTATATAAGCAGAGCTCGTTTAGTGAACCGTCAG
ATCGCCTGGAGACGCCATCCACGCTGTTTTGACCTCCATAGAAGACACCGGGACCGATCCAGCCTCCGCG
GCCGGGAACGGTGCATTGGAACGCGGATTCCCCGTGCCAAGAGTGACGTAAGTACCGCCTATAGACTCTA
TAGGCACACCCCTTTGGCTCTTATGCATGCTATACTGTTTTTGGCTTGGGGCCTATACACCCCCGCTTCC
ATATGCTATAGGTGATGGTATAGCTTAGCCTATAGGTGTGGGTTATTGACCATTATTGACCACTCCCCTA
TTGGTGACGATACTTTCCATTACTAATCCATAACATGGCTCTTTGCCACAACTATCTCTATTGGCTATAT
GCCAATACTCTGTCCTTCAGAGACTGACACGGACTCTGTATTTTTACAGGATGGGGTCCCATTTATTATT
TACAAATTCACATATACAACAACGCCGTCCCCCGTGCCCGCAGTTTTTATTAAACATAGCGTGGGATCTC
CACGCGAATCTCGGGTACGTGTTCCGGACATGGGCTCTTCTCCGGTAGCGGCGGAGCTTCCACATCCGAG
CCCTGGTCCCATGCCTCCAGCGGCTCATGGTCGCTCGGCAGCTCCTTGCTCCTAACAGTGGAGGCCAGAC
TTAGGCACAGCACAATGCCCACCACCACCAGTGTGCCGCACAAGGCCGTGGCGGTAGGGTATGTGTCTGA
AAATGAGCTCGGAGATTGGGCTCGCACCGCTGACGCAGATGGAAGACTTAAGGCAGCGGCAGAAGAAGAT
GCAGGCAGCTGAGTTGTTGTATTCTGATAAGAGTCAGAGGTAACTCCCGTTGCGGTGCTGTTAACGGTGG
AGGGCAGTGTAGTCTGAGCAGTACTCGTTGCTGCCGCGCGCGCCACCAGACATAATAGCTGACAGACTAA
CAGACTGTTCCTTTCCATGGGTCTTTTCTGCAGAAGCTTGAATTCTCGAGGATCCGCGGCCAAACGCCAC
CATGGAGAGGGGGCTGCCGTTGCTGTGCGCCACGCTCGCCCTTGCCCTCGCCCTGGCGGGCGCTTTCCGC
AGCGACAAATGTGGCGGGACCATAAAAATCGAAAACCCAGGGTACCTCACATCTCCCGGTTACCCTCATT
CTTACCATCCAAGTGAGAAGTGTGAATGGCTAATCCAAGCTCCGGAACCCTACCAGAGAATCATGATCAA
CTTCAACCCACATTTCGATTTGGAGGACAGAGACTGCAAGTATGACTACGTGGAAGTAATCGATGGGGAG
AATGAAGGCGGCCGCCTGTGGGGGAAGTTCTGTGGGAAGATTGCACCTTCTCCTGTGGTGTCTTCAGGGC
CCTTTCTCTTCATCAAATTTGTCTCTGACTATGAGACACATGGGGCAGGGTTTTCCATCCGCTATGAAAT
CTTCAAGAGAGGGCCCGAATGTTCTCAGAACTATACAGCACCTACTGGAGTGATAAAGTCCCCTGGGTTC
CCTGAAAAATACCCCAACAGCTTGGAGTGCACCTACATCATCTTTGCACCAAAGATGTCTGAGATAATCC
TGGAGTTTGAAAGTTTTGACCTGGAGCAAGACTCGAATCCTCCCGGAGGAATGTTCTGTCGCTATGACCG
GCTGGAGATCTGGGATGGATTCCCTGAAGTTGGCCCTCACATTGGGCGTTATTGTGGGCAGAAAACTCCT
GGCCGGATCCGCTCCTCTTCAGGCGTTCTATCCATGGTCTTTTACACTGACAGCGCAATAGCAAAAGAAG
GTTTCTCAGCCAACTACAGTGTGCTACAGAGCAGCATCTCTGAAGATTTTAAGTGTATGGAGGCTCTGGG
CATGGAATCTGGAGAGATCCATTCTGATCAGATCACTGCATCTTCACAGTATGGTACCAACTGGTCTGTA
GAGCGCTCCCGCCTGAACTACCCTGAAAATGGGTGGACTCCAGGAGAAGACTCCTACAAGGAGTGGATCC
AGGTGGACTTGGGCCTCCTGCGATTCGTTACTGCTGTAGGGACACAGGGTGCCATTTCCAAGGAAACCAA
GAAGAAATATTATGTCAAGACTTACAGAGTAGACATCAGCTCCAACGGAGAGGACTGGATCTCCCTGAAA
GAGGGAAATAAAGCCATTATCTTTCAGGGAAACACCAACCCCACAGATGTTGTCTTAGGAGTTTTCTCCA
AACCACTGATAACTCGATTTGTCCGAATCAAACCTGTATCCTGGGAAACTGGTATATCTATGAGATTTGA
AGTTTATGGCTGCAAGATAACAGATTATCCTTGCTCTGGAATGTTGGGCATGGTGTCTGGACTTATTTCA
GACTCCCAGATTACAGCATCCAATCAAGCCGACAGGAATTGGATGCCAGAAAACATCCGTCTGGTGACCA
GTCGTACCGGCTGGGCACTGCCACCCTCACCCCACCCATACACCAATGAATGGCTCCAAGTGGACCTGGG
AGATGAGAAGATAGTAAGAGGTGTCATCATTCAGGGTGGGAAGCACCGAGAAAACAAGGTGTTCATGAGG
AAGTTCAAGATCGCCTATAGTAACAATGGCTCTGACTGGAAAACTATCATGGATGACAGCAAGCGCAAGG
CTAAGTCGTTCGAAGGCAACAACAACTATGACACACCTGAGCTTCGGACGTTTTCACCTCTCTCCACAAG
GTTCATCAGGATCTACCCTGAGAGAGCCACACACAGTGGGCTTGGGCTGAGGATGGAGCTACTGGGCTGT
GAAGTGGAAGCACCTACAGCTGGACCAACCACACCCAATGGGAACCCAGTGGATGAGTGTGACGACGACC
AGGCCAACTGCCACAGTGGCACAGGTGATGACTTCCAGCTCACAGGAGGCACCACTGTCCTGGCCACAGA
GAAGCCAACCATTATAGACAGCACCATCCAATCAGAGTTCCCGACATACGGTTTTAACTGCGAGTTTGGC
TGGGGCTCTCACAAGACATTCTGCCACTGGGAGCATGACAGCCATGCACAGCTCAGGTGGAGTGTGCTGA
CCAGCAAGACAGGGCCGATTCAGGACCATACAGGAGATGGCAACTTCATCTATTCCCAAGCTGATGAAAA
TCAGAAAGGCAAAGTAGCCCGCCTGGTGAGCCCTGTGGTCTATTCCCAGAGCTCTGCCCACTGTATGACC
TTCTGGTATCACATGTCCGGCTCTCATGTGGGTACACTGAGGGTCAAACTACGCTACCAGAAGCCAGAGG
AATATGATCAACTGGTCTGGATGGTGGTTGGGCACCAAGGAGACCACTGGAAAGAAGGACGTGTCTTGCT
GCACAAATCTCTGAAACTATATCAGGTTATTTTTGAAGGTGAAATCGGAAAAGGAAACCTTGGTGGAATT
GCTGTGGATGATATCAGTATTAACAACCATATTTCTCAGGAAGACTGTGCAAAACCAACAGACCTAGATA
AAAAGAACACAGAAATTAAAATTGATGAAACAGGGAGCACTCCAGGATATGAAGGAGAAGGGGAAGGTGA
CAAGAACATCTCCAGGAAGCCAGGCAATGTGCTTAAGACCCTGACTAGTGGATCTTCCGGAATCATCCCA
GTTGAGGAGGAGAACCCGGACTTCTGGAACCGCGAGGCAGCCGAGGCCCTGGGTGCCGCCAAGAAGCTGC
AGCCTGCACAGACAGCCGCCAAGAACCTCATCATCTTCCTGGGCGATGGGATGGGGGTGTCTACGGTGAC
AGCTGCCAGGATCCTAAAAGGGCAGAAGAAGGACAAACTGGGGCCTGAGATACCCCTGGCCATGGACCGC
TTCCCATATGTGGCTCTGTCCAAGACATACAATGTAGACAAACATGTGCCAGACAGTGGAGCCACAGCCA
CGGCCTACCTGTGCGGGGTCAAGGGCAACTTCCAGACCATTGGCTTGAGTGCAGCCGCCCGCTTTAACCA
GTGCAACACGACACGCGGCAACGAGGTCATCTCCGTGATGAATCGGGCCAAGAAAGCAGGGAAGTCAGTG
GGAGTGGTAACCACCACACGAGTGCAGCACGCCTCGCCAGCCGGCACCTACGCCCACACGGTGAACCGCA
ACTGGTACTCGGACGCCGACGTGCCTGCCTCGGCCCGCCAGGAGGGGTGCCAGGACATCGCTACGCAGCT
CATCTCCAACATGGACATTGACGTGATCCTAGGTGGGGGCCGAAAGTACATGTTTCGCATGGGAACCCCA
GACCCTGAGTACCCAGATGACTACAGCCAAGGTGGGACCAGGCTGGACGGGAAGAATCTGGTGCAGGAAT
GGCTGGCGAAGCGCCAGGGTGCCCGGTATGTGTGGAACCGCACTGAGCTCATGCAGGCTTCCCTGGACCC
GTCTGTGACCCATCTCATGGGTCTCTTTGAGCCTGGAGACATGAAATACGAGATCCACCGAGACTCCACA
CTGGACCCCTCCCTGATGGAGATGACAGAGGCTGCCCTGCGCCTGCTGAGCAGGAACCCCCGCGGCTTCT
TCCTCTTCGTGGAGGGTGGTCGCATCGACCATGGTCATCATGAAAGCAGGGCTTACCGGGCACTGACTGA
GACGATCATGTTCGACGACGCCATTGAGAGGGCGGGCCAGCTCACCAGCGAGGAGGACACGCTGAGCCTC
GTCACTGCCGACCACTCCCACGTCTTCTCCTTCGGAGGCTACCCCCTGCGAGGGAGCTCCATCTTCGGGC
TGGCCCCTGGCAAGGCCCGGGACAGGAAGGCCTACACGGTCCTCCTATACGGAAACGGTCCAGGCTATGT
GCTCAAGGACGGCGCCCGGCCGGATGTTACCGAGAGCGAGAGCGGGAGCCCCGAGTATCGGCAGCAGTCA
GCAGTGCCCCTGGACGAAGAGACCCACGCAGGCGAGGACGTGGCGGTGTTCGCGCGCGGCCCGCAGGCGC
ACCTGGTTCACGGCGTGCAGGAGCAGACCTTCATAGCGCACGTCATGGCCTTCGCCGCCTGCCTGGAGCC
CTACACCGCCTGCGACCTGGCGCCCCCCGCCGGCACCACCGACGCCGCGCACCCGGGTCATCATCACCAT
CACCATTAATCTAGAGATCTTATTAAAGCAGAACTTGTTTATTGCAGCTTATAATGGTTACAAATAAAGC
AATAGCATCACAAATTTCACAAATAAAGCATTTTTTTCACTGCATTCTAGTTGTGGTTTGTCCAAACTCA
TCAATGTATCTTATCATGTCTGGTCGACTCTAGCTAGACTCTTCCGCTTCCTCGCTCACTGACTCGCTGC
GCTCGGTCGTTCGGCTGCGGCGAGCGGTATCAGCTCACTCAAAGGCGGTAATACGGTTATCCACAGAATC
AGGGGATAACGCAGGAAAGAACATGTGAGCAAAAGGCCAGCAAAAGGCCAGGAACCGTAAAAAGGCCGCG
TTGCTGGCGTTTTTCCATAGGCTCCGCCCCCCTGACGAGCATCACAAAAATCGACGCTCAAGTCAGAGGT
GGCGAAACCCGACAGGACTATAAAGATACCAGGCGTTTCCCCCTGGAAGCTCCCTCGTGCGCTCTCCTGT
TCCGACCCTGCCGCTTACCGGATACCTGTCCGCCTTTCTCCCTTCGGGAAGCGTGGCGCTTTCTCATAGC
TCACGCTGTAGGTATCTCAGTTCGGTGTAGGTCGTTCGCTCCAAGCTGGGCTGTGTGCACGAACCCCCCG
TTCAGCCCGACCGCTGCGCCTTATCCGGTAACTATCGTCTTGAGTCCAACCCGGTAAGACACGACTTATC
GCCACTGGCAGCAGCCACTGGTAACAGGATTAGCAGAGCGAGGTATGTAGGCGGTGCTACAGAGTTCTTG
AAGTGGTGGCCTAACTACGGCTACACTAGAAGAACAGTATTTGGTATCTGCGCTCTGCTGAAGCCAGTTA
CCTTCGGAAAAAGAGTTGGTAGCTCTTGATCCGGCAAACAAACCACCGCTGGTAGCGGTGGTTTTTTTGT
TTGCAAGCAGCAGATTACGCGCAGAAAAAAAGGATCTCAAGAAGATCCTTTGATCTTTTCTACGGGGTCT
GACGCTCAGTGGAACGAAAACTCACGTTAAGGGATTTTGGTCATGAGATTATCAAAAAGGATCTTCACCT
AGATCCTTTTAAATTAAAAATGAAGTTTTAAATCAATCTAAAGTATATATGAGTAAACTTGGTCTGACAG
TTACCAATGCTTAATCAGTGAGGCACCTATCTCAGCGATCTGTCTATTTCGTTCATCCATAGTTGCCTGA
CTCCCCGTCGTGTAGATAACTACGATACGGGAGGGCTTACCATCTGGCCCCAGTGCTGCAATGATACCGC
GAGACCCACGCTCACCGGCTCCAGATTTATCAGCAATAAACCAGCCAGCCGGAAGGGCCGAGCGCAGAAG
TGGTCCTGCAACTTTATCCGCCTCCATCCAGTCTATTAATTGTTGCCGGGAAGCTAGAGTAAGTAGTTCG
CCAGTTAATAGTTTGCGCAACGTTGTTGCCATTGCTACAGGCATCGTGGTGTCACGCTCGTCGTTTGGTA
TGGCTTCATTCAGCTCCGGTTCCCAACGATCAAGGCGAGTTACATGATCCCCCATGTTGTGCAAAAAAGC
GGTTAGCTCCTTCGGTCCTCCGATCGTTGTCAGAAGTAAGTTGGCCGCAGTGTTATCACTCATGGTTATG
GCAGCACTGCATAATTCTCTTACTGTCATGCCATCCGTAAGATGCTTTTCTGTGACTGGTGAGTACTCAA
CCAAGTCATTCTGAGAATAGTGTATGCGGCGACCGAGTTGCTCTTGCCCGGCGTCAATACGGGATAATAC
CGCGCCACATAGCAGAACTTTAAAAGTGCTCATCATTGGAAAACGTTCTTCGGGGCGAAAACTCTCAAGG
ATCTTACCGCTGTTGAGATCCAGTTCGATGTAACCCACTCGTGCACCCAACTGATCTTCAGCATCTTTTA
CTTTCACCAGCGTTTCTGGGTGAGCAAAAACAGGAAGGCAAAATGCCGCAAAAAAGGGAATAAGGGCGAC
ACGGAAATGTTGAATACTCATACTCTTCCTTTTTCAATATTATTGAAGCATTTATCAGGGTTATTGTCTC
ATGAGCGGATACATATTTGAATGTATTTAGAAAAATAAACAAATAGGGGTTCCGCGCACATTTCCCCGAA
AAGTGCCACCTGACGTCTAAGAAACCATTATTATCATGACATTAACCTATAAAAATAGGCGTATCACGAG
GCCCTTTCGTCTCGCGCGTTTCGGTGATGACGGTGAAAACCTCTGACACATGCAGCTCCCGGAGGAATGT
GTGTCAGTTAGGGTGTGGAAAGTCCCCAGGCTCCCCAGGCAGGCAGAAGTATGCAAAGCATGCATCTCAA
TTAGTCAGCAACCAGGTGTGGAAAGTCCCCAGGCTCCCCAGCAGGCAGAAGTATGCAAAGCATGCATCTC
AATTAGTCAGCAACCATAGTCCCGCCCCTAACTCCGCCCATCCCGCCCCTAACTCCGCCCAGTTCCGCCC
ATTCTCCGCCCCATGGCTGACTAATTTTTTTTATTTATGCAGAGGCCGAGGCCGCCTCTGCCTCTGAGCT
ATTCCAGAAGTAGTGAGGAGGCTTTTTTGGAGGCCTAGGCTTTTGCAAAAAGCTCCCGGGAGCTTGTATA
TCCATTTTCGTCCCGGAGACGGTCACAGCTTGTCTGTAAGCGGATGCCGGGAGCAGACAAGCCCGTCAGG
GCGCGTCAGCGGGTGTTGGCGGGTGTCGGGGCTGGCTTAACTATGCGGCATCAGAGCAGATTGTACTGAG
AGTGCACCATATGCGGTGTGAAATACCGCACAGATGCGTAAGGAGAAAATACCGCATCAGGAAATTGTAA
GCGTTAATATTTTGTTAAAATTCGCGTTAAATTTTTGTTAAATCAGCTCATTTTTTAACCAATAGGCCGA
AATCGGCAAAATCCCTTATAAATCAAAAGAATAGACCGAGATAGGGT
[37 nt withheld, positions 8588-8624]
AAAGAACGTGGACTCCAACGTCAAAGG
[49 nt withheld, positions 8652-8700]
T
[91 nt withheld, positions 8702-8792]
G
[124 nt withheld, positions 8794-8917]
CCATTCGCCATTCAGGCTGCGCAACTGTTGGGAAGGGCGATCGGTGCGGGCCTCTTCGCTATTACGCCAG
CTGGCGAAAGGGGGATGTGCTGCAAGGCGATTAAGTTGGGTAACGCCAGGGTTTTCCCAGTCACGACGTT
GTAAAACGACGGCCAGTGAATT
Features (pLannotate 1.2.2; 14 found; start..end, strand, type, name):
     25..408     +  enhancer       CMV enhancer: human cytomegalovirus immediate early enhancer
    410..609     +  promoter       CMV promoter: human cytomegalovirus (CMV) immediate early promoter
    748..1573    +  intron         CMV intron A: human cytomegalovirus intron A (Chapman et al., 1991)
   1612..4173    +  CDS            Nrp1 (fragment): NRP1_MOUSE - Also known as Nrp. Experimental evidence at protein level: Swiss-Prot protein existence level 1. Receptor involved in the development of the cardiovascular system, in angiogenesis, in the formation of certain neuronal circuits and in organogenesis outside the nervous system (By similarity). Mediates the chemorepulsant activity of semaphorins (PubMed:26503042). Recognizes a C-end rule (CendR) motif R/KXXR/K on its ligands which causes cellular internalization and vascular leakage (By similarity). Binds to semaphorin 3A (SEMA3A), the PLGF-2 isoform of PGF, the VEGF165 isoform of VEG
   4192..5643    +  CDS            SEAP: secreted alkaline phosphatase from human placenta The natural enzyme has a C-terminal transmembrane sequence that is replaced by a GPI anchor.
   5702..5823    +  polyA_signal   SV40 poly(A) signal: SV40 polyadenylation signal
   6032..6620    -  rep_origin     ori: high-copy-number ColE1/pMB1/pBR322/pUC origin of replication
   6791..7651    -  CDS            AmpR: β-lactamase; bla; confers resistance to ampicillin, carbenicillin, and related antibiotics
   7652..7756    -  promoter       AmpR promoter: bla
   7851..7886    +  CDS            rop (fragment): Rop protein, which maintains plasmids at low copy number; rop
   7909..8239    +  promoter       SV40 promoter: SV40 enhancer and early promoter
   8362..8461    +  misc_feature   bom (fragment): basis of mobility region from pBR322
   8489..8917    -  rep_origin     f1 ori (sequence partly withheld): f1 bacteriophage origin of replication; arrow indicates direction of (+) strand synthesis
   8921..9078    -  CDS            lacZα (fragment): LacZα fragment of β-galactosidase; lacZ fragment
