[The description below was written by a language model from this plasmid's Addgene catalogue record and pLannotate feature annotations shown in this document.]
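Description:
Nrp1-AP-His is a mammalian expression plasmid of about 9.1 kb built on the pCMVi-SV40ori backbone and designed to produce a secreted, tagged form of the mouse Neuropilin 1 ectodomain. It is propagated in E. coli from a high-copy ColE1/pUC-type origin under ampicillin selection (β-lactamase with its own promoter). The backbone also contains an f1 phage origin, an SV40 enhancer/early promoter region that, as the backbone name suggests, contributes an SV40 origin for episomal amplification in cells expressing large T antigen, and short remnants of rop, bom and lacZα that are cloning leftovers without a functional role. No mammalian selection marker is annotated, which fits transient transfection use.

The expression cassette consists of the human CMV immediate-early enhancer and promoter followed by CMV intron A, which typically boosts transcript processing and expression levels. Downstream lies a 2,562 bp fragment of Nrp1 encoding the extracellular region, cloned between a destroyed PmeI site and a retained SpeI site so that it reads in frame into backbone-encoded human placental alkaline phosphatase and a C-terminal 6X histidine tag. The His tag is stated in the catalogue entry but is not separately annotated in the feature table. An SV40 polyadenylation signal terminates the transcript.

Lacking the transmembrane and cytoplasmic portions, the fusion protein is expected to be released into the culture medium, where the phosphatase moiety gives an enzymatic readout and the His tag allows capture or purification. The construct comes from an extracellular biochemical interaction screen of cell-surface recognition proteins in the retina, and serves as an AP-tagged binding probe for detecting receptor–ligand interactions.
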