Addgene plasmid #71971: Nrp1-AP-His
Purpose: Expresses the extracellular region of the Neuropilin 1 protein, C-terminally fused to alkaline phosphatase + 6X histidine tag.
Depositing lab: Woj Wojtowicz. Depositing organization: University of California, Berkeley. Publication: An extracellular biochemical screen reveals that FLRTs and Unc5s mediate neuronal subtype recognition in the retina. Visser JJ, Cheng Y, Perry SC, Chastain AB, Parsa B, Masri SS, Ray TA, Kay JN, Wojtowicz WM. Elife. 2015 Dec 3;4. pii: e08149. doi: 10.7554/eLife.08149. PubMed 26633812.
Backbone
  Vector backbone: pCMVi-SV40ori
  Vector type: Mammalian Expression
Growth in bacteria
  Bacterial resistance: Ampicillin, 100 μg/mL
  Growth temperature: 37°C
  Growth strain: DH5alpha
  Copy number: High Copy
Gene/Insert
  Gene/Insert name: Nrp1 (alt names: Neuropilin 1; Nrp; NP-1; Npn1; NPN-1; NCBI gene ID 18186; Reference sequence NM_008737.2)
  Species: M. musculus (mouse)
  Insert size (bp): 2562
  Entrez Gene: Nrp1 (a.k.a. C530029I03, NP-1, NPN-1, Npn1, Nrp)
  Promoter: CMV
  Tag / fusion protein: AP-His (C terminal on backbone)
  Cloning method: Restriction Enzyme; 5′ cloning site PmeI (destroyed during cloning); 3′ cloning site SpeI (not destroyed)
  Sequencing primers: 5′ GTCAGAGGTAACTCCCGTTGC; 3′ GAGGTTCTTGGCGGCTGTC
Terms and licenses: Academic/Nonprofit Terms; Industry Terms: Not Available to Industry
How to cite: Nrp1-AP-His was a gift from Woj Wojtowicz (Addgene plasmid # 71971 ; http://n2t.net/addgene:71971 ; RRID:Addgene_71971)
