>Addgene plasmid #71971 | Nrp1-AP-His | addgene partial sequence | sequence record 135256 | pMRB101-F 5'-aagatgcaggcagctgagtt-3'
CGTTGCGGTGCTGTTAACGGTGGAGGGCAGTGTAGTCTGAGCAGTACTCGTTGCTGCCGCGCGCGCCACC
AGACATAATAGCTGACAGACTAACAGACTGTTCCTTTCCATGGGTCTTTTCTGCAGAAGCTTGAATTCTC
GAGGATCCGCGGCCAAACGCCACCATGGAGAGGGGGCTGCCGTTGCTGTGCGCCACGCTCGCCCTTGCCC
TCGCCCTGGCGGGCGCTTTCCGCAGCGACAAATGTGGCGGGACCATAAAAATCGAAAACCCAGGGTACCT
CACATCTCCCGGTTACCCTCATTCTTACCATCCAAGTGAGAAGTGTGAATGGCTAATCCAAGCTCCGGAA
CCCTACCAGAGAATCATGATCAACTTCAACCCACATTTCGATTTGGAGGACAGAGACTGCAAGTATGACT
ACGTGGAAGTAATCGATGGGGAGAATGAAGGCGGCCGCCTGTGGGGGAAGTTCTGTGGGAAGATTGCACC
TTCTCCTGTGGTGTCTTCAGGGCCCTTTCTCTTCATCAAATTTGTCTCTGACTATGAGACACATGGGGCA
GGGTTTTCCATCCGCTATGAAATCTTCAAGAGAGG
