>Addgene plasmid #71971 | Nrp1-AP-His | addgene partial sequence | sequence record 135613 | SV40pA-R 5'-GAAATTTGTGATGCTATTGC-3'
ATAAGATCTCTAGATTAATGGTGATGGTGATGATGACCCGGGTGCGCGGCGTCGGTGGTGCCGGCGGGGG
GCGCCAGGTCGCAGGCGGTGTAGGGCTCCAGGCAGGCGGCGAAGGCCATGACGTGCGCTATGAAGGTCTG
CTCCTGCACGCCGTGAACCAGGTGCGCCTGCGGGCCGCGCGCGAACACCGCCACGTCCTCGCCTGCGTGG
GTCTCTTCGTCCAGGGGCACTGCTGACTGCTGCCGATACTCGGGGCTCCCGCTCTCGCTCTCGGTAACAT
CCGGCCGGGCGCCGTCCTTGAGCACATAGCCTGGACCGTTTCCGTATAGGAGGACCGTGTAGGCCTTCCT
GTCCCGGGCCTTGCCAGGGGCCAGCCCGAAGATGGAGCTCCCTCGCAGGGGGTAGCCTCCGAAGGAGAAG
ACGTGGGAGTGGTCGGCAGTGACGAGGCTCAGCGTGTCCTCCTCGCTGGTGAGCTGGCCCGCCCTCTCAA
TGGCGTCGTCGAACATGATCGTCTCAGTCAGTGCCCGGTAAGCCCTGCTTTCATGATGACCATGGTCGAT
GCGACCACCCTCCACGAAGAGGAAGAAGCCGCGGGGGTTCCTGCTCAGCAGGCGCAGGGCAGCCTCTGTC
ATCTCCATCAGGGAGGGGTCCAGTGTGGAGTCTCGGTGGATCTCGTATTTCATGTCTCCAGGCTCAAAGA
GACCCATGAGATGGGTCACAGACGGGTCCAGGGAAGCCTGCATGAGCTCAGTGCGGTTCCACACATACCG
GGCACCCTGGCGCTTCGCCAGCCATTCCTGCACCA
